>Addgene plasmid #196038 | Rosa26-LSL-PE2 Targeting Vector | addgene full sequence | sequence record 388921 | Addgene NGS Result
CCGCGGCAGGCCCTCCGAGCGTGGTGGAGCCGTTCTGTGAGACAGCCGGGTACGAGTCGTGACGCTGGAA
GGGGCAAGCGGGTGGTGGGCAGGAATGCGGTCCGCCCTGCAGCAACCGGAGGGGGAGGGAGAAGGGAGCG
GAAAAGTCTCCACCGGACGCGGCCATGGCTCGGGGGGGGGGGGGCAGCGGAGGAGCGCTTCCGGCCGACG
TCTCGTCGCTGATTGGCTTCTTTTCCTCCCGCCGTGTGTGAAAACACAAATGGCGTGTTTTGGTTGGCGT
AAGGCGCCTGTCAGTTAACGGCAGCCGGAGTGCGCAGCCGCCGGCAGCCTCGCTCTGCCCACTGGGTGGG
GCGGGAGGTAGGTGGGGTGAGGCGAGCTGGACGTGCGGGCGCGGTCGGCCTCTGGCGGGGCGGGGGGGGG
GGGGGAGGGTCAGCGAAAGTAGCTCGCGCGCGAGCGGCCGCCCACCCTCCCCTTCCTCTGGGGGAGTCGT
TTTACCCGCCGCCGGCCGGGCCTCGTCGTCTGATTGGCTCTCGGGGCCCAGAAAACTGGCCCTTGCCATT
GGCTCGTGTTCGTGCAAGTTGAGTCCATCCGCCGGCCAGCGGGGGCGGCGAGGAGGCGCTCCCAGGTTCC
GGCCCTCCCCTCGGCCCCGCGCCGCAGAGTCTGGCCGCGCGCCCCTGCGCAACGTGGCAGGAAGCGCGCG
CTGGGGGCGGGGACGGGCAGTAGGGCTGAGCGGCTGCGGGGCGGGTGCAAGCACGTTTCCGACTTGAGTT
GCCTCAAGAGGGGCGTGCTGAGCCAGACCTCCATCGCGCACTCCGGGGAGTGGAGGGAAGGAGCGAGGGC
TCAGTTGGGCTGTTTTGGAGGCAGGAAGCACTTGCTCTCCCAAAGTCGCTCTGAGTTGTTATCAGTAAGG
GAGCTGCAGTGGAGTAGGCGGGGAGAAGGCCGCACCCTTCTCCGGAGGGGGGAGGGGAGTGTTGCAATAC
CTTTCTGGGAGTTCTCTGCTGCCTCCTGGCTTCTGAGGACCGCCCTGGGCCTGGGAGAATCCCTTCCCCC
TCTTCCCTCGTGATCTGCAACTCCAGTCTTTCTAGCCTTAATTAACCGTTTAAACAATTCTGCAGGAATC
TAGTTATTAATAGTAATCAATTACGGGGTCATTAGTTCATAGCCCATATATGGAGTTCCGCGTTACATAA
CTTACGGTAAATGGCCCGCCTGGCTGACCGCCCAACGACCCCCGCCCATTGACGTCAATAATGACGTATG
TTCCCATAGTAACGCCAATAGGGACTTTCCATTGACGTCAATGGGTGGAGTATTTACGGTAAACTGCCCA
CTTGGCAGTACATCAAGTGTATCATATGCCAAGTACGCCCCCTATTGACGTCAATGACGGTAAATGGCCC
GCCTGGCATTATGCCCAGTACATGACCTTATGGGACTTTCCTACTTGGCAGTACATCTACGTATTAGTCA
TCGCTATTACCATGGTCGAGGTGAGCCCCACGTTCTGCTTCACTCTCCCCATCTCCCCCCCCTCCCCACC
CCCAATTTTGTATTTATTTATTTTTTAATTATTTTGTGCAGCGATGGGGGCGGGGGGGGGGGGGGGGCGC
GCGCCRGGSGGGGSGGGGSGGGGSGRGGGGSGGGGSGGGGSGRGGSGGRGAGGKGCGGCGGCAGCCAATC
AGAGCGGCGCGCTCCGAAAGTTTCCTTTTATGGCGAGGCGGCGGCGGCGGCGGCCCTATAAAAAGCGAAG
CGCGCGGCGGGCGGGAGTCGCTGCGCGCTGCCTTCGCCCCGTGCCCCGCTCCGCCGCCGCCTCGCGCCGC
CCGCCCCGGCTCTGACTGACCGCGTTACTCCCACAGGTGAGCGGGCGGGACGGCCCTTCTCCTCCGGGCT
GTAATTAGCGCTTGGTTTAATGACGGCTTGTTTCTTTTCTGTGGCTGCGTGAAAGCCTTGAGGGGCTCCG
GGAGGGCCCTTTGTGCGGGGGGAGCGGCTCGGGGGGTGCGTGCGTGTGTGTGTGCGTGGGGAGCGCCGCG
TGCGGCTCCGCGCTGCCCGGCGGCTGTGAGCGCTGCGGGCGCGGCGCGGGGCTTTGTGCGCTCCGCAGTG
TGCGCGAGGGGAGCGCGGCCGGGGGCGGTGCCCCGCGGTGCGGGGGGGGCTGCGAGGGGAACAAAGGCTG
CGTGCGGGGTGTGTGCGTGGGGGGGKGAGCAGGGGGTGTGGGCGCGTCGGTCGGGCTGCAACCCCCCCTG
CACCCCCCTCCCCGAGTTGCTGAGCACGGCCCGGCTTCGGGTGCGGGGCTCCGTACGGGGCGTGGCGCGG
GGCTCGCCGTGCCGGGCGGGGGGTGGCGGCAGGTGGGGGTGCCGGGCGGGGCGGGGCCGCCTCGGGCCGG
GGAGGGCTCGGGGGAGGGGCGCGGCGGCCCCCGGAGCGCCGGCGGCTGTCGAGGCGCGGCGAGCCGCAGC
CATTGCCTTTTATGGTAATCGTGCGAGAGGGCGCAGGGACTTCCTTTGTCCCAAATCTGTGCGGAGCCGA
AATCTGGGAGGCGCCGCCGCACCCCCTCTAGCGGGCGCGGGGCGAAGCGGTGCGGCGCCGGCAGGAAGGA
AATGGGCGGGGAGGGCCTTCGTGCGTCGCCGCGCCGCCGTCCCCTTCTCCCTCTCCAGCCTCGGGGCTGT
CCGCGGGGGGACGGCTGCCTTCGGGGGGGACGGGGCAGGGCGGGGTTCGGCTTCTGGCGTGTGACCGGCG
GCTCTAGAGCCTCTGCTAACCATGTTCATGCCTTCTTCTTTTTCCTACAGCTCCTGGGCAACGTGCTGGT
TATTGTGCTGTCTCATCATTTTGGCAAAGAATTGATTTGATACCGCGGGCCCTAAGAAGTTCCTATTCTC
TAGAAAGTATAGGAACTTCGTCGACATTTAAATCATTTAAATATAACTTCGTATAATGTATGCTATACGA
AGTTATTCGCGATGAATAAATGAAAGCTTGCAGATCTGCGACTCTAGAGGATCTGCGACTCTAGAGGATC
ATAATCAGCCATACCACATTTGTAGAGGTTTTACTTGCTTTAAAAAACCTCCCACACCTCCCCCTGAACC
TGAAACATAAAATGAATGCAATTGTTGTTGTTAACTTGTTTATTGCAGCTTATAATGGTTACAAATAAAG
CAATAGCATCACAAATTTCACAAATAAAGCATTTTTTTCACTGCATTCTAGTTGTGGTTTGTCCAAACTC
ATCAATGTATCTTATCATGTCTGGATCTGCGACTCTAGAGGATCATAATCAGCCATACCACATTTGTAGA
GGTTTTACTTGCTTTAAAAAACCTCCCACACCTCCCCCTGAACCTGAAACATAAAATGAATGCAATTGTT
GTTGTTAACTTGTTTATTGCAGCTTATAATGGTTACAAATAAAGCAATAGCATCACAAATTTCACAAATA
AAGCATTTTTTTCACTGCATTCTAGTTGTGGTTTGTCCAAACTCATCAATGTATCTTATCATGTCTGGAT
CTGCGACTCTAGAGGATCATAATCAGCCATACCACATTTGTAGAGGTTTTACTTGCTTTAAAAAACCTCC
CACACCTCCCCCTGAACCTGAAACATAAAATGAATGCAATTGTTGTTGTTAACTTGTTTATTGCAGCTTA
TAATGGTTACAAATAAAGCAATAGCATCACAAATTTCACAAATAAAGCATTTTTTTCACTGCATTCTAGT
TGTGGTTTGTCCAAACTCATCAATGTATCTTATCATGTCTGGATCCCCATCAAGCTGATCCGGAACCCTT
AATATAACTTCGTATAATGTATGCTATACGAAGTTATTAGGTCCCTCGACCTGCAGCCCAAGCTAGATCG
AATTCGGCCGGCCTTCGAAGCCACCATGAAACGGACAGCCGACGGAAGCGAGTTCGAGTCACCAAAGAAG
AAGCGGAAAGTCGACAAGAAGTACAGCATCGGCCTGGACATCGGCACCAACTCTGTGGGCTGGGCCGTGA
TCACCGACGAGTACAAGGTGCCCAGCAAGAAATTCAAGGTGCTGGGCAACACCGACCGGCACAGCATCAA
GAAGAACCTGATCGGAGCCCTGCTGTTCGACAGCGGCGAAACAGCCGAGGCCACCCGGCTGAAGAGAACC
GCCAGAAGAAGATACACCAGACGGAAGAACCGGATCTGCTATCTGCAAGAGATCTTCAGCAACGAGATGG
CCAAGGTGGACGACAGCTTCTTCCACAGACTGGAAGAGTCCTTCCTGGTGGAAGAGGATAAGAAGCACGA
GCGGCACCCCATCTTCGGCAACATCGTGGACGAGGTGGCCTACCACGAGAAGTACCCCACCATCTACCAC
CTGAGAAAGAAACTGGTGGACAGCACCGACAAGGCCGACCTGCGGCTGATCTATCTGGCCCTGGCCCACA
TGATCAAGTTCCGGGGCCACTTCCTGATCGAGGGCGACCTGAACCCCGACAACAGCGACGTGGACAAGCT
GTTCATCCAGCTGGTGCAGACCTACAACCAGCTGTTCGAGGAAAACCCCATCAACGCCAGCGGCGTGGAC
GCCAAGGCCATCCTGTCTGCCAGACTGAGCAAGAGCAGACGGCTGGAAAATCTGATCGCCCAGCTGCCCG
GCGAGAAGAAGAATGGCCTGTTCGGAAACCTGATTGCCCTGAGCCTGGGCCTGACCCCCAACTTCAAGAG
CAACTTCGACCTGGCCGAGGATGCCAAACTGCAGCTGAGCAAGGACACCTACGACGACGACCTGGACAAC
CTGCTGGCCCAGATCGGCGACCAGTACGCCGACCTGTTTCTGGCCGCCAAGAACCTGTCCGACGCCATCC
TGCTGAGCGACATCCTGAGAGTGAACACCGAGATCACCAAGGCCCCCCTGAGCGCCTCTATGATCAAGAG
ATACGACGAGCACCACCAGGACCTGACCCTGCTGAAAGCTCTCGTGCGGCAGCAGCTGCCTGAGAAGTAC
AAAGAGATTTTCTTCGACCAGAGCAAGAACGGCTACGCCGGCTACATTGACGGCGGAGCCAGCCAGGAAG
AGTTCTACAAGTTCATCAAGCCCATCCTGGAAAAGATGGACGGCACCGAGGAACTGCTCGTGAAGCTGAA
CAGAGAGGACCTGCTGCGGAAGCAGCGGACCTTCGACAACGGCAGCATCCCCCACCAGATCCACCTGGGA
GAGCTGCACGCCATTCTGCGGCGGCAGGAAGATTTTTACCCATTCCTGAAGGACAACCGGGAAAAGATCG
AGAAGATCCTGACCTTCCGCATCCCCTACTACGTGGGCCCTCTGGCCAGGGGAAACAGCAGATTCGCCTG
GATGACCAGAAAGAGCGAGGAAACCATCACCCCCTGGAACTTCGAGGAAGTGGTGGACAAGGGCGCTTCC
GCCCAGAGCTTCATCGAGCGGATGACCAACTTCGATAAGAACCTGCCCAACGAGAAGGTGCTGCCCAAGC
ACAGCCTGCTGTACGAGTACTTCACCGTGTATAACGAGCTGACCAAAGTGAAATACGTGACCGAGGGAAT
GAGAAAGCCCGCCTTCCTGAGCGGCGAGCAGAAAAAGGCCATCGTGGACCTGCTGTTCAAGACCAACCGG
AAAGTGACCGTGAAGCAGCTGAAAGAGGACTACTTCAAGAAAATCGAGTGCTTCGACTCCGTGGAAATCT
CCGGCGTGGAAGATCGGTTCAACGCCTCCCTGGGCACATACCACGATCTGCTGAAAATTATCAAGGACAA
GGACTTCCTGGACAATGAGGAAAACGAGGACATTCTGGAAGATATCGTGCTGACCCTGACACTGTTTGAG
GACAGAGAGATGATCGAGGAACGGCTGAAAACCTATGCCCACCTGTTCGACGACAAAGTGATGAAGCAGC
TGAAGCGGCGGAGATACACCGGCTGGGGCAGGCTGAGCCGGAAGCTGATCAACGGCATCCGGGACAAGCA
GTCCGGCAAGACAATCCTGGATTTCCTGAAGTCCGACGGCTTCGCCAACAGAAACTTCATGCAGCTGATC
CACGACGACAGCCTGACCTTTAAAGAGGACATCCAGAAAGCCCAGGTGTCCGGCCAGGGCGATAGCCTGC
ACGAGCACATTGCCAATCTGGCCGGCAGCCCCGCCATTAAGAAGGGCATCCTGCAGACAGTGAAGGTGGT
GGACGAGCTCGTGAAAGTGATGGGCCGGCACAAGCCCGAGAACATCGTGATCGAAATGGCCAGAGAGAAC
CAGACCACCCAGAAGGGACAGAAGAACAGCCGCGAGAGAATGAAGCGGATCGAAGAGGGCATCAAAGAGC
TGGGCAGCCAGATCCTGAAAGAACACCCCGTGGAAAACACCCAGCTGCAGAACGAGAAGCTGTACCTGTA
CTACCTGCAGAATGGGCGGGATATGTACGTGGACCAGGAACTGGACATCAACCGGCTGTCCGACTACGAT
GTGGACGCTATCGTGCCTCAGAGCTTTCTGAAGGACGACTCCATCGACAACAAGGTGCTGACCAGAAGCG
ACAAGAACCGGGGCAAGAGCGACAACGTGCCCTCCGAAGAGGTCGTGAAGAAGATGAAGAACTACTGGCG
GCAGCTGCTGAACGCCAAGCTGATTACCCAGAGAAAGTTCGACAATCTGACCAAGGCCGAGAGAGGCGGC
CTGAGCGAACTGGATAAGGCCGGCTTCATCAAGAGACAGCTGGTGGAAACCCGGCAGATCACAAAGCACG
TGGCACAGATCCTGGACTCCCGGATGAACACTAAGTACGACGAGAATGACAAGCTGATCCGGGAAGTGAA
AGTGATCACCCTGAAGTCCAAGCTGGTGTCCGATTTCCGGAAGGATTTCCAGTTTTACAAAGTGCGCGAG
ATCAACAACTACCACCACGCCCACGACGCCTACCTGAACGCCGTCGTGGGAACCGCCCTGATCAAAAAGT
ACCCTAAGCTGGAAAGCGAGTTCGTGTACGGCGACTACAAGGTGTACGACGTGCGGAAGATGATCGCCAA
GAGCGAGCAGGAAATCGGCAAGGCTACCGCCAAGTACTTCTTCTACAGCAACATCATGAACTTTTTCAAG
ACCGAGATTACCCTGGCCAACGGCGAGATCCGGAAGCGGCCTCTGATCGAGACAAACGGCGAAACCGGGG
AGATCGTGTGGGATAAGGGCCGGGATTTTGCCACCGTGCGGAAAGTGCTGAGCATGCCCCAAGTGAATAT
CGTGAAAAAGACCGAGGTGCAGACAGGCGGCTTCAGCAAAGAGTCTATCCTGCCCAAGAGGAACAGCGAT
AAGCTGATCGCCAGAAAGAAGGACTGGGACCCTAAGAAGTACGGCGGCTTCGACAGCCCCACCGTGGCCT
ATTCTGTGCTGGTGGTGGCCAAAGTGGAAAAGGGCAAGTCCAAGAAACTGAAGAGTGTGAAAGAGCTGCT
GGGGATCACCATCATGGAAAGAAGCAGCTTCGAGAAGAATCCCATCGACTTTCTGGAAGCCAAGGGCTAC
AAAGAAGTGAAAAAGGACCTGATCATCAAGCTGCCTAAGTACTCCCTGTTCGAGCTGGAAAACGGCCGGA
AGAGAATGCTGGCCTCTGCCGGCGAACTGCAGAAGGGAAACGAACTGGCCCTGCCCTCCAAATATGTGAA
CTTCCTGTACCTGGCCAGCCACTATGAGAAGCTGAAGGGCTCCCCCGAGGATAATGAGCAGAAACAGCTG
TTTGTGGAACAGCACAAGCACTACCTGGACGAGATCATCGAGCAGATCAGCGAGTTCTCCAAGAGAGTGA
TCCTGGCCGACGCTAATCTGGACAAAGTGCTGTCCGCCTACAACAAGCACCGGGATAAGCCCATCAGAGA
GCAGGCCGAGAATATCATCCACCTGTTTACCCTGACCAATCTGGGAGCCCCTGCCGCCTTCAAGTACTTT
GACACCACCATCGACCGGAAGAGGTACACCAGCACCAAAGAGGTGCTGGACGCCACCCTGATCCACCAGA
GCATCACCGGCCTGTACGAGACACGGATCGACCTGTCTCAGCTGGGAGGTGACTCTGGAGGATCTAGCGG
AGGATCCTCTGGCAGCGAGACACCAGGAACAAGCGAGTCAGCAACACCAGAGAGCAGTGGCGGCAGCAGC
GGCGGCAGCAGCACCCTAAATATAGAAGATGAGTATCGGCTACATGAGACCTCAAAAGAGCCAGATGTTT
CTCTAGGGTCCACATGGCTGTCTGATTTTCCTCAGGCCTGGGCGGAAACCGGGGGCATGGGACTGGCAGT
TCGCCAAGCTCCTCTGATCATACCTCTGAAAGCAACCTCTACCCCCGTGTCCATAAAACAATACCCCATG
TCACAAGAAGCCAGACTGGGGATCAAGCCCCACATACAGAGACTGTTGGACCAGGGAATACTGGTACCCT
GCCAGTCCCCCTGGAACACGCCCCTGCTACCCGTTAAGAAACCAGGGACTAATGATTATAGGCCTGTCCA
GGATCTGAGAGAAGTCAACAAGCGGGTGGAAGACATCCACCCCACCGTGCCCAACCCTTACAACCTCTTG
AGCGGGCTCCCACCGTCCCACCAGTGGTACACTGTGCTTGATTTAAAGGATGCCTTTTTCTGCCTGAGAC
TCCACCCCACCAGTCAGCCTCTCTTCGCCTTTGAGTGGAGAGATCCAGAGATGGGAATCTCAGGACAATT
GACCTGGACCAGACTCCCACAGGGTTTCAAAAACAGTCCCACCCTGTTTAATGAGGCACTGCACAGAGAC
CTAGCAGACTTCCGGATCCAGCACCCAGACTTGATCCTGCTACAGTACGTGGATGACTTACTGCTGGCCG
CCACTTCTGAGCTAGACTGCCAACAAGGTACTCGGGCCCTGTTACAAACCCTAGGGAACCTCGGGTATCG
GGCCTCGGCCAAGAAAGCCCAAATTTGCCAGAAACAGGTCAAGTATCTGGGGTATCTTCTAAAAGAGGGT
CAGAGATGGCTGACTGAGGCCAGAAAAGAGACTGTGATGGGGCAGCCTACTCCGAAGACCCCTCGACAAC
TAAGGGAGTTCCTAGGGAAGGCAGGCTTCTGTCGCCTCTTCATCCCTGGGTTTGCAGAAATGGCAGCCCC
CCTGTACCCTCTCACCAAACCGGGGACTCTGTTTAATTGGGGCCCAGACCAACAAAAGGCCTATCAAGAA
ATCAAGCAAGCTCTTCTAACTGCCCCAGCCCTGGGGTTGCCAGATTTGACTAAGCCCTTTGAACTCTTTG
TCGACGAGAAGCAGGGCTACGCCAAAGGTGTCCTAACGCAAAAACTGGGACCTTGGCGTCGGCCGGTGGC
CTACCTGTCCAAAAAGCTAGACCCAGTAGCAGCTGGGTGGCCCCCTTGCCTACGGATGGTAGCAGCCATT
GCCGTACTGACAAAGGATGCAGGCAAGCTAACCATGGGACAGCCACTAGTCATTCTGGCCCCCCATGCAG
TAGAGGCACTAGTCAAACAACCCCCCGACCGCTGGCTTTCCAACGCCCGGATGACTCACTATCAGGCCTT
GCTTTTGGACACGGACCGGGTCCAGTTCGGACCGGTGGTAGCCCTGAACCCGGCTACGCTGCTCCCACTG
CCTGAGGAAGGGCTGCAACACAACTGCCTTGATATCCTGGCCGAAGCCCACGGAACCCGACCCGACCTAA
CGGACCAGCCGCTCCCAGACGCCGACCACACCTGGTACACGGATGGAAGCAGTCTCTTACAAGAGGGACA
GCGTAAGGCGGGAGCTGCGGTGACCACCGAGACCGAGGTAATCTGGGCTAAAGCCCTGCCAGCCGGGACA
TCCGCTCAGCGGGCTGAACTGATAGCACTCACCCAGGCCCTAAAGATGGCAGAAGGTAAGAAGCTAAATG
TTTATACTGATAGCCGTTATGCTTTTGCTACTGCCCATATCCATGGAGAAATATACAGAAGGCGTGGGTG
GCTCACATCAGAAGGCAAAGAGATCAAAAATAAAGACGAGATCTTGGCCCTACTAAAAGCCCTCTTTCTG
CCCAAAAGACTTAGCATAATCCATTGTCCAGGACATCAAAAGGGACACAGCGCCGAGGCTAGAGGCAACC
GGATGGCTGACCAAGCGGCCCGAAAGGCAGCCATCACAGAGACTCCAGACACCTCTACCCTCCTCATAGA
AAATTCATCACCCTCTGGCGGCTCAAAAAGAACCGCCGACGGCAGCGAATTCGAGCCCAAGAAGAAGAGG
AAAGTCGGCAGCGGCGCCACCAACTTCAGCCTGCTGAAGCAGGCCGGCGACGTGGAGGAGAACCCCGGCC
CCATGGTGAGCAAGGGCGAGGAGGATAACATGGCCTCTCTCCCAGCGACACATGAGTTACACATCTTTGG
CTCCATCAACGGTGTGGACTTTGACATGGTGGGTCAGGGCACCGGCAATCCAAATGATGGTTATGAGGAG
TTAAACCTGAAGTCCACCAAGGGTGACCTCCAGTTCTCCCCCTGGATTCTGGTCCCTCATATCGGGTATG
GCTTCCATCAGTACCTGCCCTACCCTGACGGGATGTCGCCTTTCCAGGCCGCCATGGTAGATGGCTCCGG
ATACCAAGTCCATCGCACAATGCAGTTTGAAGATGGTGCCTCCCTTACTGTTAACTACCGCTACACCTAC
GAGGGAAGCCACATCAAAGGAGAGGCCCAGGTGAAGGGGACTGGTTTCCCTGCTGACGGTCCTGTGATGA
CCAACTCGCTGACCGCTGCGGACTGGTGCAGGTCGAAGAAGACTTACCCCAACGACAAAACCATCATCAG
TACCTTTAAGTGGAGTTACACCACTGGAAATGGCAAGCGCTACCGGAGCACTGCGCGGACCACCTACACC
TTTGCCAAGCCAATGGCGGCTAACTATCTGAAGAACCAGCCGATGTACGTGTTCCGTAAGACGGAGCTCA
AGCACTCCAAGACCGAGCTCAACTTCAAGGAGTGGCAAAAGGCCTTTACCGATGTGATGGGCATGGACGA
GCTGTACAAGTGAGGCCGGCCCTGCAGGAATTCGATATCAAGCTTATCGATAATCAACCTCTGGATTACA
AAATTTGTGAAAGATTGACTGGTATTCTTAACTATGTTGCTCCTTTTACGCTATGTGGATACGCTGCTTT
AATGCCTTTGTATCATGCTATTGCTTCCCGTATGGCTTTCATTTTCTCCTCCTTGTATAAATCCTGGTTG
CTGTCTCTTTATGAGGAGTTGTGGCCCGTTGTCAGGCAACGTGGCGTGGTGTGCACTGTGTTTGCTGACG
CAACCCCCACTGGTTGGGGCATTGCCACCACCTGTCAGCTCCTTTCCGGGACTTTCGCTTTCCCCCTCCC
TATTGCCACGGCGGAACTCATCGCCGCCTGCCTTGCCCGCTGCTGGACAGGGGCTCGGCTGTTGGGCACT
GACAATTCCGTGGTGTTGTCGGGGAAATCATCGTCCTTTCCTTGGCTGCTCGCCTGTGTTGCCACCTGGA
TTCTGCGCGGGACGTCCTTCTGCTACGTCCCTTCGGCCCTCAATCCAGCGGACCTTCCTTCCCGCGGCCT
GCTGCCGGCTCTGCGGCCTCTTCCGCGTCTTCGCCTTCGCCCTCAGACGAGTCGGATCTCCCTTTGGGCC
GCCTCCCCGCATCGATACCGTCGACCTCGACCTCGACTGTGCCTTCTAGTTGCCAGCCATCTGTTGTTTG
CCCCTCCCCCGTGCCTTCCTTGACCCTGGAAGGTGCCACTCCCACTGTCCTTTCCTAATAAAATGAGGAA
ATTGCATCGCATTGTCTGAGTAGGTGTCATTCTATTCTGGGGGGTGGGGTGGGGCAGGACAGCAAGGGGG
AGGATTGGGAAGACAATGGCAGGCATGCTGGGGAACTAGTGGTGCCAGGGCGTGCCCTTGGGCTCCCCGG
GCGCGGCGGCCGCATCGAATTCTACCGGGTAGGGGAGGCGCTTTTCCCAAGGCAGTCTGGAGCATGCGCT
TTAGCAGCCCCGCTGGGCACTTGGCGCTACACAAGTGGCCTCTGGCCTCGCACACATTCCACATCCACCG
GTAGGCGCCAACCGGCTCCGTTCTTTGGTGGCCCCTTCGCGCCACCTTCTACTCCTCCCCTAGTCAGGAA
GTTCCCCCCCGCCCCGCAGCTCGCGTCGTGCAGGACGTGACAAATGGAAGTAGCACGTCTCACTAGTCTC
GTGCAGATGGACAGCACCGCTGAGCAATGGAAGCGGGTAGGCCTTTGGGGCAGCGGCCAATAGCAGCTTT
GCTCCTTCGCTTTCTGGGCTCAGAGGCTGGGAAGGGGTGGGTCCGGGGGCGGGCTCAGGGGCGGGCTCAG
GGGCGGGGCGGGCGCCCGAAGGTCCTCCGGAGGCCCGGCATTCTGCACGCTTCAAAAGCGCACGTCTGCC
GCGCTGTTCTCCTCTTCCTCATCTCCGGGCCTTTCGACCTGCAATCGCCGCTAGCGAAGTTCCTATTCTT
CAAATAGTATAGGAACTTCGCCACCATGGGATCGGCCATTGAACAAGATGGATTGCACGCAGGTTCTCCG
GCCGCTTGGGTGGAGAGGCTATTCGGCTATGACTGGGCACAACAGACAATCGGCTGCTCTGATGCCGCCG
TGTTCCGGCTGTCAGCGCAGGGGCGCCCGGTTCTTTTTGTCAAGACCGACCTGTCCGGTGCCCTGAATGA
ACTGCAGGACGAGGCAGCGCGGCTATCGTGGCTGGCCACGACGGGCGTTCCTTGCGCAGCTGTGCTCGAC
GTTGTCACTGAAGCGGGAAGGGACTGGCTGCTATTGGGCGAAGTGCCGGGGCAGGATCTCCTGTCATCTC
ACCTTGCTCCTGCCGAGAAAGTATCCATCATGGCTGATGCAATGCGGCGGCTGCATACGCTTGATCCGGC
TACCTGCCCATTCGACCACCAAGCGAAACATCGCATCGAGCGAGCACGTACTCGGATGGAAGCCGGTCTT
GTCGATCAGGATGATCTGGACGAAGAGCATCAGGGGCTCGCGCCAGCCGAACTGTTCGCCAGGCTCAAGG
CGCGCATGCCCGACGGCGATGATCTCGTCGTGACCCATGGCGATGCCTGCTTGCCGAATATCATGGTGGA
AAATGGCCGCTTTTCTGGATTCATCGACTGTGGCCGGCTGGGTGTGGCGGACCGCTATCAGGACATAGCG
TTGGCTACCCGTGATATTGCTGAAGAGCTTGGCGGCGAATGGGCTGACCGCTTCCTCGTGCTTTACGGTA
TCGCCGCTCCCGATTCGCAGCGCATCGCCTTCTATCGCCTTCTTGACGAGTTCTTCTGAGGGGATCCGCT
GTAAGTCTGCAGAAATTGATGATCTATTAAACAATAAAGATGTCCACTAAAATGGAAGTTTTTCCTGTCA
TACTTTGTTAAGAAGGGTGAGAACAGAGTACCTACATTTTGAATGGAAGGATTGGAGCTACGGGGGTGGG
GGTGGGGTGGGATTAGATAAATGCCTGCTCTTTACTGAAGGCTCTTTACTATTGCTTTATGATAATGTTT
CATAGTTGGATATCATAATTTAAACAAGCAAAACCAAATTAAGGGCCAGCTCATTCCTCCCACTCATGAT
CTATAGATCTATAGATCTCTCGTGGGATCATTGTTTTTCTCTTGATTCCCACTTTGTGGTTCTAAGTACT
GTGGTTTCCAAATGTGTCAGTTTCATAGCCTGAAGAACGAGATCAGCAGCCTCTGTTCCACATACACTTC
ATTCTCAGTATTGTTTTGCCAAGTTCTAATTCCATCAGAAAGCTTGCAGAAGATCTCCCCAACTGGGGTA
ACCTTTGAGTTCTCTCAGTTGGGGGGGCGCGCCGGCTAGAAGATGGGCGGGAGTCTTCTGGGCAGGCTTA
AAGGCTAACCTGGTGTGTGGGCGTTGTCCTGCAGGGGAATTGAACAGGTGTAAAATTGGAGGGACAAGAC
TTCCCACAGATTTTCGGTTTTGTCGGGAAGTTTTTTAATAGGGGCAAATAAGGAAAATGGGAGGATAGGT
AGTCATCTGGGGTTTTATGCAGCAAAACTACAGGTTATTATTGCTTGTGATCCGCCTCGGAGTATTTTCC
ATCGAGGTAGATTAAAGACATGCTCACCCGAGTTTTATACTCTCCTGCTTGAGATCCTTACTACAGTATG
AAATTACAGTGTCGCGAGTTAGACTATGTAAGCAGAATTTTAATCATTTTTAAAGAGCCCAGTACTTCAT
ATCCATTTCTCCCGCTCCTTCTGCAGCCTTATCAAAAGGTATTTTAGAACACTCATTTTAGCCCCATTTT
CATTTATTATACTGGCTTATCCAACCCCTAGACAGAGCATTGGCATTTTCCCTTTCCTGATCTTAGAAGT
CTGATGACTCATGAAACCAGACAGATTAGTTACATACACCACAAATCGAGGCTGTAGCTGGGGCCTCAAC
ACTGCAGTTCTTTTATAACTCCTTAGTACACTTTTTGTTGATCCTTTGCCTTGATCCTTAATTTTCAGTG
TCTATCACCTCTCCCGTCAGGTGGTGTTCCACATTTGGGCCTATTCTCAGTCCAGGGAGTTTTACAACAA
TAGATGTATTGAGAATCCAACCTAAAGCTTAACTTTCCACTCCCATGAATGCCTCTCTCCTTTTTCTCCA
TTTATAAACTGAGCTATTAACCATTAATGGTTTCCAGGTGGATGTCTCCTCCCCCAATATTACCTGATGT
ATCTTACATATTGCCAGGCTGATATTTTAAGACATTAAAAGGTATATTTCATTATTGAGCCACATGGTAT
TGATTACTGCTTACTAAAATTTTGTCATTGTACACATCTGTAAAAGGTGGTTCCTTTTGGAATGCAAAGT
TCAGGTGTTTGTTGTCTTTCCTGACCTAAGGTCTTGTGAGCTTGTATTTTTTCTATTTAAGCAGTGCTTT
CTCTTGGACTGGCTTGACTCATGGCATTCTACACGTTATTGCTGGTCTAAATGTGATTTTGCCAAGCTTC
TTCAGGACCTATAATTTTGCTTGACTTGTAGCCAAACACAAGTAAAATGATTAAGCAACAAATGTATTTG
TGAAGCTTGGTTTTTAGGTTGTTGTGTTGTGTGTGCTTGTGCTCTATAATAATACTATCCAGGGGCTGGA
GAGGTGGCTCGGAGTTCAAGAGCACAGACTGCTCTTCCAGAAGTCCTGAGTTCAATTCCCAGCAACCACA
TGGTGGCTCACAACCATCTGTAATGGGATCTGATGCCCTCTTCTGGTGTGTCTGAAGACCACAAGTGTAT
TCACATTAAATAAATAAATCCTCCTTCTTCTTCTTTTTTTTTTTTTTAAAGAGAATACTGTCTCCAGTAG
AATTTACTGAAGTAATGAAATACTTTGTGTTTGTTCCAATATGGTAGCCAATAATCAAATTACTCTTTAA
GCACTGGAAATGTTACCAAGGAACTAATTTTTATTTGAAGTGTAACTGTGGACAGAGGAGCCATAACTGC
AGACTTGTGGGATACAGAAGACCAATGCAGACTTTAATGTCTTTTCTCTTACACTAAGCAATAAAGAAAT
AAAAATTGAACTTCTAGTATCCTATTTGTTTAAACTGCTAGCTTTACTTAACTTTTGTGCTTCATCTATA
CAAAGCTGAAAGCTAAGTCTGCAGCCATTACTAAACATGAAAGCAAGTAATGATAATTTTGGATTTCAAA
AATGTAGGGCCAGAGTTTAGCCAGCCAGTGGTGGTGCTTGCCTTTATGCCTTTAATCCCAGCACTCTGGA
GGCAGAGACAGGCAGATCTCTGAGTTTGAGCCCAGCCTGGTCTACACATCAAGTTCTATCTAGGATAGCC
AGGAATACACACAGAAACCCTGTTGGGGAGGGGGGCTCTGAGATTTCATAAAATTATAATTGAAGCATTC
CCTAATGAGCCACTATGGATGTGGCTAAATCCGTCTACCTTTCTGATGAGATTTGGGTATTATTTTTTCT
GTCTCTGCTGTTGGTTGGGTCTTTTGACACTGTGGGCTTTCTTTAAAGCCTCCTTCCTGCCATGTGGTCT
CTTGTTTGCTACTAACTTCCCATGGCTTAAATGGCATGGCTTTTTGCCTTCTAAGGGCAGCTGCTGAGAT
TTGCAGCCTGATTTCCAGGGTGGGGTTGGGAAATCTTTCAAACACTAAAATTGTCCTTTAATTTTTTTTT
TAAAAAATGGGTTATATAATAAACCTCATAAAATAGTTATGAGGAGTGAGGTGGACTAATATTAAATGAG
TCCCTCCCCTATAAAAGAGCTATTAAGGCTTTTTGTCTTATACTTAACTTTTTTTTTAAATGTGGTATCT
TTAGAACCAAGGGTCTTAGAGTTTTAGTATACAGAAACTGTTGCATCGCTTAATCAGATTTTCTAGTTTC
AAATCCAGAGAATCCAAATTCTTCACAGCCAAAGTCAAATTAAGAATTTCTGACTTTTAATGTTAATTTG
CTTACTGTGAATATAAAAATGATAGCTTTTCCTGAGGCAGGGTCTCACTATGTATCTCTGCCTGATCTGC
AACAAGATATGTAGACTAAAGTTCTGCCTGCTTTTGTCTCCTGAATACTAAGGTTAAAATGTAGTAATAC
TTTTGGAACTTGCAGGTCAGATTCTTTTATAGGGGACACACTAAGGGAGCTTGGGTGATAGTTGGTAAAA
TGTGTTTCAAGTGATGAAAACTTGAATTATTATCACCGCAACCTACTTTTTAAAAAAAAAAGCCAGGCCT
GTTAGAGCATGCTTAAGGGATCCCTAGGACTTGCTGAGCACACAAGAGTAGTTACTTGGCAGGCTCCTGG
TGAGAGCATATTTCAAAAAACAAGGCAGACAACCAAGAAACTACAGTTAAGGTTACCTGTCTTTAAACCA
TCTGCATATACACAGGGATATTAAAATATTCCAAATAATATTTCATTCAAGTTTTCCCCCATCAAATTGG
GACATGGATTTCTCCGGTGAATAGGCAGAGTTGGAAACTAAACAAATGTTGGTTTTGTGATTTGTGAAAT
TGTTTTCAAGTGATAGTTAAAGCCCATGAGATACAGAACAAAGCTGCTATTTCGAGGTCTCTTGGTTTAT
ACTCAGAAGCACTTCTTTGGGTTTCCCTGCACTATCCTGATCATGTGCTAGGCCTACCTTAGGCTGATTG
TTGTTCAAATAAACTTAAGTTTCCTGTCAGGTGATGTCATATGATTTCATATATCAAGGCAAAACATGTT
ATATATGTTAAACATTTGTACTTAATGTGAAAGTTAGGTCTTTGTGGGTTTGATTTTTAATTTTCAAAAC
CTGAGCTAAATAAGTCATTTTTACATGTCTTACATTTGGTGGAATTGTATAATTGTGGTTTGCAGGCAAG
ACTCTCTGACCTAGTAACCCTACCTATAGAGCACTTTGCTGGGTCACAAGTCTAGGAGTCAAGCATTTCA
CCTTGAAGTTGAGACGTTTTGTTAGTGTATACTAGTTTATATGTTGGAGGACATGTTTATCCAGAAGATA
TTCAGGACTATTTTTGACTGGGCTAAGGAATTGATTCTGATTAGCACTGTTAGTGAGCATTGAGTGGCCT
TTAGGCTTGAATTGGAGTCACTTGTATATCTCAAATAATGCTGGCCTTTTTTAAAAAGCCCTTGTTCTTT
ATCACCCTGTTTTCTACATAATTTTTGTTCAAAGAAATACTTGTTTGGATCTCCTTTTGACAACAATAGC
ATGTTTTCAAGCCATATTTTTTTTCCTTTTTTTTTTTTTTTTTGGTTTTTCGAGACAGGGTTTCTCTGTA
TAGCCCTGGCTGTCCTGGAACTCACTTTGTAGACCAGGCTGGCCTCGAACTCAGAAATCCGCCTGCCTCT
GCCTCCTGAGTGCCGGGATTAAAGGCGTGCACCACCACGCCTGGCTAAGTTGGATATTTTGTTATATAAC
TATAACCAATACTAACTCCACTGGGTGGATTTTTAATTCAGTCAGTAGTCTTAAGTGGTCTTTATTGGCC
CTTCATTAAAATCTACTGTTCACTCTAACAGAGGCTGTTGGTACTAGTGGCACTTAAGCAACTTCCTACG
GATATACTAGCAGATTAAGGGTCAGGGATAGAAACTAGTCTAGCGTTTTGTATACCTACCAGCTTTATAC
TACCTTGTTCTGATAGAAATATTTCAGGACATCTAGCTTATCGATACCGTCGACGGTATCGATAAGCTTG
ATATCGAATTCTACCGGGTAGGGGAGGCGCTTTTCCCAAGGCAGTCTGGAGCATGCGCTTTAGCAGCCCC
GCTGGGCACTTGGCGCTACACAAGTGGCCTCTGGCCTCGCACACATTCCACATCCACCGGTAGGCGCCAA
CCGGCTCCGTTCTTTGGTGGCCCCTTCGCGCCACCTTCTACTCCTCCCCTAGTCAGGAAGTTCCCCCCCG
CCCCGCAGCTCGCGTCGTGCAGGACGTGACAAATGGAAGTAGCACGTCTCACTAGTCTCGTGCAGATGGA
CAGCACCGCTGAGCAATGGAAGCGGGTAGGCCTTTGGGGCAGCGGCCAATAGCAGCTTTGCTCCTTCGCT
TTCTGGGCTCAGAGGCTGGGAAGGGGTGGGTCCGGGGGCGGGCTCAGGGGCGGGCTCAGGGGCGGGGCGG
GCGCCCGAAGGTCCTCCGGAGGCCCGGCATTCTGCACGCTTCAAAAGCGCACGTCTGCCGCGCTGTTCTC
CTCTTCCTCATCTCCGGGCCTTTCGACCTGCAGGTCCTCGCCATGGATCCTGATGATGTTGTTGATTCTT
CTAAATCTTTTGTGATGGAAAACTTTTCTTCGTACCACGGGACTAAACCTGGTTATGTAGATTCCATTCA
AAAAGGTATACAAAAGCCAAAATCTGGTACACAAGGAAATTATGACGATGATTGGAAAGGGTTTTATAGT
ACCGACAATAAATACGACGCTGCGGGATACTCTGTAGATAATGAAAACCCGCTCTCTGGAAAAGCTGGAG
GCGTGGTCAAAGTGACGTATCCAGGACTGACGAAGGTTCTCGCACTAAAAGTGGATAATGCCGAAACTAT
TAAGAAAGAGTTAGGTTTAAGTCTCACTGAACCGTTGATGGAGCAAGTCGGAACGGAAGAGTTTATCAAA
AGGTTCGGTGATGGTGCTTCGCGTGTAGTGCTCAGCCTTCCCTTCGCTGAGGGGAGTTCTAGCGTTGAAT
ATATTAATAACTGGGAACAGGCGAAAGCGTTAAGCGTAGAACTTGAGATTAATTTTGAAACCCGTGGAAA
ACGTGGCCAAGATGCGATGTATGAGTATATGGCTCAAGCCTGTGCAGGAAATCGTGTCAGGCGATCTCTT
TGTGAAGGAACCTTACTTCTGTGGTGTGACATAATTGGACAAACTACCTACAGAGATTTAAAGCTCTAAG
GTAAATATAAAATTTTTAAGTGTATAATGTGTTAAACTACTGATTCTAATTGTTTGTGTATTTTAGATTC
CAACCTATGGAACTGATGAATGGGAGCAGTGGTGGAATGCAGATCCTAGAGCTCGCTGATCAGCCTCGAC
TGTGCCTTCTAGTTGCCAGCCATCTGTTGTTTGCCCCTCCCCCGTGCCTTCCTTGACCCTGGAAGGTGCC
ACTCCCACTGTCCTTTCCTAATAAAATGAGGAAATTGCATCGCATTGTCTGAGTAGGTGTCATTCTATTC
TGGGGGGTGGGGTGGGGCAGGACAGCAAGGGGGAGGATTGGGAAGACAATAGCAGGCATGCTGGGGATGC
GGTGGGCTCTATGGCTTCTGAGGCGGAAAGAACCAGCTGGGGCTCGAGGGGGGGCCCGGTACCCAGCTTT
TGTTCCCTTTAGTGAGGGTTAATTGCGCGCTTGGCGTAATCATGGTCATAGCTGTTTCCTGTGTGAAATT
GTTATCCGCTCACAATTCCACACAACATACGAGCCGGAAGCATAAAGTGTAAAGCCTGGGGTGCCTAATG
AGTGAGCTAACTCACATTAATTGCGTTGCGCTCACTGCCCGCTTTCCAGTCGGGAAACCTGTCGTGCCAG
CTGCATTAATGAATCGGCCAACGCGCGGGGAGAGGCGGTTTGCGTATTGGGCGCTCTTCCGCTTCCTCGC
TCACTGACTCGCTGCGCTCGGTCGTTCGGCTGCGGCGAGCGGTATCAGCTCACTCAAAGGCGGTAATACG
GTTATCCACAGAATCAGGGGATAACGCAGGAAAGAACATGTGAGCAAAAGGCCAGCAAAAGGCCAGGAAC
CGTAAAAAGGCCGCGTTGCTGGCGTTTTTCCATAGGCTCCGCCCCCCTGACGAGCATCACAAAAATCGAC
GCTCAAGTCAGAGGTGGCGAAACCCGACAGGACTATAAAGATACCAGGCGTTTCCCCCTGGAAGCTCCCT
CGTGCGCTCTCCTGTTCCGACCCTGCCGCTTACCGGATACCTGTCCGCCTTTCTCCCTTCGGGAAGCGTG
GCGCTTTCTCATAGCTCACGCTGTAGGTATCTCAGTTCGGTGTAGGTCGTTCGCTCCAAGCTGGGCTGTG
TGCACGAACCCCCCGTTCAGCCCGACCGCTGCGCCTTATCCGGTAACTATCGTCTTGAGTCCAACCCGGT
AAGACACGACTTATCGCCACTGGCAGCAGCCACTGGTAACAGGATTAGCAGAGCGAGGTATGTAGGCGGT
GCTACAGAGTTCTTGAAGTGGTGGCCTAACTACGGCTACACTAGAAGAACAGTATTTGGTATCTGCGCTC
TGCTGAAGCCAGTTACCTTCGGAAAAAGAGTTGGTAGCTCTTGATCCGGCAAACAAACCACCGCTGGTAG
CGGTGGTTTTTTTGTTTGCAAGCAGCAGATTACGCGCAGAAAAAAAGGATCTCAAGAAGATCCTTTGATC
TTTTCTACGGGGTCTGACGCTCAGTGGAACGAAAACTCACGTTAAGGGATTTTGGTCATGAGATTATCAA
AAAGGATCTTCACCTAGATCCTTTTAAATTAAAAATGAAGTTTTAAATCAATCTAAAGTATATATGAGTA
AACTTGGTCTGACAGTTACCAATGCTTAATCAGTGAGGCACCTATCTCAGCGATCTGTCTATTTCGTTCA
TCCATAGTTGCCTGACTCCCCGTCGTGTAGATAACTACGATACGGGAGGGCTTACCATCTGGCCCCAGTG
CTGCAATGATACCGCGAGACCCACGCTCACCGGCTCCAGATTTATCAGCAATAAACCAGCCAGCCGGAAG
GGCCGAGCGCAGAAGTGGTCCTGCAACTTTATCCGCCTCCATCCAGTCTATTAATTGTTGCCGGGAAGCT
AGAGTAAGTAGTTCGCCAGTTAATAGTTTGCGCAACGTTGTTGCCATTGCTACAGGCATCGTGGTGTCAC
GCTCGTCGTTTGGTATGGCTTCATTCAGCTCCGGTTCCCAACGATCAAGGCGAGTTACATGATCCCCCAT
GTTGTGCAAAAAAGCGGTTAGCTCCTTCGGTCCTCCGATCGTTGTCAGAAGTAAGTTGGCCGCAGTGTTA
TCACTCATGGTTATGGCAGCACTGCATAATTCTCTTACTGTCATGCCATCCGTAAGATGCTTTTCTGTGA
CTGGTGAGTACTCAACCAAGTCATTCTGAGAATAGTGTATGCGGCGACCGAGTTGCTCTTGCCCGGCGTC
AATACGGGATAATACCGCGCCACATAGCAGAACTTTAAAAGTGCTCATCATTGGAAAACGTTCTTCGGGG
CGAAAACTCTCAAGGATCTTACCGCTGTTGAGATCCAGTTCGATGTAACCCACTCGTGCACCCAACTGAT
CTTCAGCATCTTTTACTTTCACCAGCGTTTCTGGGTGAGCAAAAACAGGAAGGCAAAATGCCGCAAAAAA
GGGAATAAGGGCGACACGGAAATGTTGAATACTCATACTCTTCCTTTTTCAATATTATTGAAGCATTTAT
CAGGGTTATTGTCTCATGAGCGGATACATATTTGAATGTATTTAGAAAAATAAACAAATAGGGGTTCCGC
GCACATTTCCCCGAAAAGTGCCACCTG
[124 nt withheld, positions 22008-22131]
C
[91 nt withheld, positions 22133-22223]
A
[49 nt withheld, positions 22225-22273]
CCTTTGACGTTGGAGTCCACGTTCTTT
[37 nt withheld, positions 22301-22337]
ACCCTATCTCGGTCTATTCTTTTGATTTATAAGGGATTTTGCCGATTTCGGCCTATTGGTTAAAAAATGA
GCTGATTTAACAAAAATTTAACGCGAATTTTAACAAAATATTAACGCTTACAATTTCCATTCGCCATTCA
GGCTGCGCAACTGTTGGGAAGGGCGATCGGTGCGGGCCTCTTCGCTATTACGCCAGCTGGCGAAAGGGGG
ATGTGCTGCAAGGCGATTAAGTTGGGTAACGCCAGGGTTTTCCCAGTCACGACGTTGTAAAACGACGGCC
AGTGAGCGCGCGTAATACGACTCACTATAGGGCGAATTGGAGCTCCA
Features (pLannotate 1.2.2; 46 found; start..end, strand, type, name):
      3..1085    +  misc_feature   Rosa26 left arm: left homology arm from intron 1 of the mouse Rosa26 gene (Soriano, 1999)
   1181..1484    +  enhancer       CMV enhancer: human cytomegalovirus immediate early enhancer
   1486..1763    +  promoter       chicken β-actin promoter: No description available
   1764..2780    +  intron         chimeric intron: chimera between introns from chicken β-actin and rabbit β-globin
   2856..2889    +  protein_bind   FRT (minimal): supports FLP-mediated excision but not integration (Turan and Bode, 2011) FLP recombinase from the Saccharomyces cerevisiae 2μ plasmid
   2913..2946    -  protein_bind   loxP: Cre-mediated recombination occurs in the 8-bp core sequence (GCATACAT). Cre recombinase
   3007..3090    +  CDS            large T antigen (fragment): large T antigen from SV40 (simian virus 40)
   3113..3247    +  polyA_signal   SV40 poly(A) signal: SV40 polyadenylation signal
   3261..3344    +  CDS            large T antigen (fragment): large T antigen from SV40 (simian virus 40)
   3367..3501    +  polyA_signal   SV40 poly(A) signal: SV40 polyadenylation signal
   3515..3598    +  CDS            large T antigen (fragment): large T antigen from SV40 (simian virus 40)
   3621..3755    +  polyA_signal   SV40 poly(A) signal: SV40 polyadenylation signal
   3784..3817    -  protein_bind   loxP: Cre-mediated recombination occurs in the 8-bp core sequence (GCATACAT). Cre recombinase
   3933..5534    +  CDS            Cas9(N): N-terminal portion of Streptococcus pyogenes Cas9 (Zetsche et al., 2015)
   5535..8029    +  CDS            Cas9(C) (fragment): C-terminal portion of Streptococcus pyogenes Cas9 (Zetsche et al., 2015)
   8133..10164   +  CDS            gag-pol (fragment): Moloney murine leukemia virus Gag-Pol polyprotein; gag-pol; contains a read-through stop codon
  10293..11000   +  CDS            mNeonGreen: mNeonGreen is a basic (constitutively fluorescent) green/yellow fluorescent protein published in 2013, derived from Branchiostoma lanceolatum. It is reported to be a very rapidly-maturing monomer with moderate acid sensitivity.
  11012..11042   +  misc_feature   MCS (fragment): pBluescript multiple cloning site
  11042..11630   +  misc_feature   WPRE: woodchuck hepatitis virus posttranscriptional regulatory element
  11631..11650   +  misc_feature   MCS (fragment): pBluescript multiple cloning site
  11657..11768   +  polyA_signal   bGH poly(A) signal: bovine growth hormone polyadenylation signal
  11872..11905   +  protein_bind   attB: minimal attB site for the φC31 integrase (Groth et al., 2000) phage φC31 integrase
  11927..12426   +  promoter       PGK promoter: mouse phosphoglycerate kinase 1 promoter
  12486..13289   +  CDS            NeoR/KanR: aminoglycoside phosphotransferase from Tn5; aph(3')-II (or nptII); confers resistance to neomycin, kanamycin, and G418 (Geneticin®)
  13299..13760   +  polyA_signal   PGK poly(A) signal: mouse phosphoglycerate kinase 1 polyadenylation signal
  13777..13815   +  protein_bind   phage φC31 attP (fragment): attachment site of phage φC31 phage φC31 integrase
  13826..18166   +  misc_feature   Rosa26 right arm: right homology arm from intron 1 of the mouse Rosa26 gene (Soriano, 1999)
  18179..18211   -  misc_feature   MCS (fragment): pBluescript multiple cloning site
  18216..18715   +  promoter       PGK promoter: mouse phosphoglycerate kinase 1 promoter
  18742..19314   +  CDS            DTA: diphtheria toxin fragment A; Corynebacterium diphtheriae tox
  19317..19389   +  CDS            small t antigen (fragment): SV40 (simian virus 40) small t antigen
  19391..19456   +  intron         small t intron: SV40 (simian virus 40) small t antigen intron
  19530..19754   +  polyA_signal   bGH poly(A) signal: bovine growth hormone polyadenylation signal
  19758..19779   +  promoter       SV40 promoter (fragment): SV40 enhancer and early promoter
  19783..19803   +  misc_feature   MCS (fragment): pBluescript multiple cloning site
  19816..19834   -  promoter       T3 promoter: promoter for bacteriophage T3 RNA polymerase
  19877..19899   -  protein_bind   lac operator (fragment): The lac repressor binds to the lac operator to inhibit transcription in E. coli. This inhibition can be relieved by adding lactose or isopropyl-β-D-thiogalactopyranoside (IPTG). lac repressor encoded by lacI
  19903..19933   -  promoter       lac promoter: promoter for the E. coli lac operon
  19948..19969   -  protein_bind   CAP binding site: CAP binding activates transcription in the presence of cAMP. E. coli catabolite activator protein
  19982..20074   -  CDS            lacI (fragment): lac repressor; lacI; The lac repressor binds to the lac operator to inhibit transcription in E. coli. This inhibition can be relieved by adding lactose or isopropyl-β-D-thiogalactopyranoside (IPTG).
  20257..20845   -  rep_origin     ori: high-copy-number ColE1/pMB1/pBR322/pUC origin of replication
  21016..21876   -  CDS            AmpR: β-lactamase; bla; confers resistance to ampicillin, carbenicillin, and related antibiotics
  21877..21981   -  promoter       AmpR promoter: bla
  22008..22436   +  rep_origin     f1 ori (sequence partly withheld): f1 bacteriophage origin of replication; arrow indicates direction of (+) strand synthesis
  22467..22622   -  CDS            lacZα (fragment): LacZα fragment of β-galactosidase; lacZ fragment
  22630..22648   +  promoter       T7 promoter: promoter for bacteriophage T7 RNA polymerase
