[The description below was written by a language model from this plasmid's Addgene catalogue record and pLannotate feature annotations shown in this document.]
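Description:
Rosa26-LSL-PE2 Targeting Vector is a roughly 22.7 kb mouse gene-targeting plasmid built on the LSL-Cas9-Rosa26TV backbone and designed to knock a Cre-inducible prime editor into the Rosa26 safe-harbour locus by homologous recombination. It is propagated in E. coli through a high-copy ColE1/pUC-type origin with ampicillin resistance, and it also carries an f1 origin and pBluescript-derived remnants (lac, T3 and T7 promoter elements). The cassette is flanked by a short left and a much longer right homology arm from Rosa26 intron 1. A PGK-driven neomycin resistance gene inside the arms allows positive selection with G418. A PGK-driven diphtheria toxin A cassette outside the right arm selects against random integrants that retain the vector backbone.

The payload is driven by the CAGG promoter (CMV enhancer, chicken β-actin promoter and chimeric intron). This is followed by an FRT site and a loxP-flanked stop element made of three tandem SV40 polyadenylation signals, which blocks downstream expression until Cre excises it. Downstream lies PE2, a fusion of Streptococcus pyogenes Cas9 to the Moloney murine leukemia virus reverse transcriptase; the annotation tool labels these as Cas9 segments and a gag-pol fragment. The record describes PE2 as linked through a P2A peptide to mNeonGreen, so recombined cells co-express the editor and a fluorescent reporter. A WPRE and a bGH polyadenylation signal complete the transcript. The record describes an FRT3 site in the neomycin cassette, which the feature table does not annotate, and the table additionally shows φC31 attB and attP sites flanking that cassette. The construct was used to generate a prime editor mouse for modelling somatic mutations in vivo in a tissue-specific, Cre-dependent manner.
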