Addgene plasmid #196038: Rosa26-LSL-PE2 Targeting Vector
Purpose: The targeting construct contains a CAGG promoter, FRT site, loxP–stop-loxP, the PE2 enzyme, P2A peptide, an mNeonGreen reporter, WPRE, polyA signal, and a PGK-FRT3-NeoR-polyA.
Depositing lab: Tyler Jacks. Depositing organization: Massachusetts Institute of Technology. Publication: A prime editor mouse to model a broad spectrum of somatic mutations in vivo. Ely ZA, Mathey-Andrews N, Naranjo S, Gould SI, Mercer KL, Newby GA, Cabana CM, Rideout WM 3rd, Jaramillo GC, Khirallah JM, Holland K, Randolph PB, Freed-Pastor WA, Davis JR, Kulstad Z, Westcott PMK, Lin L, Anzalone AV, Horton BL, Pattada NB, Shanahan SL, Ye Z, Spranger S, Xu Q, Sanchez-Rivera FJ, Liu DR, Jacks T. Nat Biotechnol. 2023 May 11. doi: 10.1038/s41587-023-01783-y. PubMed 37169967.
Backbone
  Vector backbone: LSL-Cas9-Rosa26TV
  Backbone size w/o insert (bp): 12710
  Total vector size (bp): 22662
  Vector type: Mammalian Expression, Mouse Targeting
  Selectable markers: Neomycin (select with G418) ; DTA
Growth in bacteria
  Bacterial resistance: Ampicillin, 100 μg/mL
  Growth temperature: 37°C
  Growth strain: NEB Stable
  Copy number: Unknown
Gene/Insert
  Gene/Insert name: Cas9-MMLV-RT (alt name: PE2)
  Species: Synthetic; Streptococcus pyogenes (cas9) and MMLV (MMLV RT)
  Insert size (bp): 7125
  Promoter: CAGG
  Cloning method: Gibson Cloning
  Sequencing primers: 5′ AAGCTAGATCGAATTCGGCCGGCCTTCGAAgccaccatgaaacggacagc
Terms and licenses: Academic/Nonprofit Terms; Industry Terms: Not Available to Industry
How to cite: Rosa26-LSL-PE2 Targeting Vector was a gift from Tyler Jacks (Addgene plasmid # 196038)
